Addgene plasmid #87549: pBW1997_pExpr-hU6-CRISPR-DECODER
Purpose: Expresses NGN2, MIAT, ACTC1, and TTN gRNAs in response to combinations of Cre and Flp recombinases
Depositing lab: Wilson Wong. Depositing organization: Boston University Main Campus. Publication: Large-scale design of robust genetic circuits with multiple inputs and outputs for mammalian cells. Weinberg BH, Pham NT, Caraballo LD, Lozanoski T, Engel A, Bhatia S, Wong WW. Nat Biotechnol. 2017 Mar 27. doi: 10.1038/nbt.3805. PubMed 28346402.
Backbone
  Vector backbone: pCAGGS
  Vector type: Mammalian Expression, Cre/Lox, CRISPR, Synthetic Biology
Growth in bacteria
  Bacterial resistance: Ampicillin, 100 μg/mL
  Growth temperature: 30°C
  Growth strain: NEB Stable
  Copy number: High Copy
Gene/Insert
  Gene/Insert name: gRNAs targeting NGN2, MIAT, ACTC1, TTN
  gRNA/shRNA sequence: GGCGGTGGCGGGGGAGGAGG (NGN2), GCGCCCATGAAATTTTAATG (MIAT), TGGCGCCCTGCCCTCTGCTG (ACTC1), CCTTGGTGAAGTCTCCTTTG (TTN)
  Species: H. sapiens (human)
Terms and licenses: Academic/Nonprofit Terms; Industry Terms: Not Available to Industry
How to cite: pBW1997_pExpr-hU6-CRISPR-DECODER was a gift from Wilson Wong (Addgene plasmid # 87549 ; http://n2t.net/addgene:87549 ; RRID:Addgene_87549)
