[The description below was written by a language model from this plasmid's Addgene catalogue record and pLannotate feature annotations shown in this document.]
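Description:
pBW1997_pExpr-hU6-CRISPR-DECODER is a 4.3 kb mammalian expression plasmid built on a pCAGGS-derived backbone, in which the usual CAG promoter has been replaced by a human U6 RNA polymerase III promoter (only a short CMV enhancer remnant is annotated upstream). It is propagated in E. coli through a high-copy ColE1/pUC-type origin with ampicillin selection from the β-lactamase gene. The backbone also retains the rabbit β-globin poly(A) region, lac promoter/operator remnants, and an SV40 origin and poly(A) signal, none of which belong to the Pol III payload.

The payload is a recombinase-operated "decoder" that routes a single U6 promoter to one of four human-targeting guide RNAs (NGN2, MIAT, ACTC1 and TTN). Downstream of U6 lie four tandem S. pyogenes Cas9 gRNA scaffold units, interleaved with recombination sites in the order FRT, lox2272, gRNA, lox2272, gRNA, FRT, loxP, gRNA, loxP, gRNA. This layout implies that, without recombinase, the promoter-proximal guide is transcribed. Cre would excise the first unit through the lox2272 pair, and also the third through the loxP pair, exposing the second guide. Flp would delete the FRT-flanked first two units, bringing the third guide next to U6. Both enzymes together would leave only the fourth. Because lox2272 and loxP are mutually incompatible, the two Cre excisions occur independently. The feature table does not show which target occupies which position, nor the terminators presumed to separate the units.

The plasmid carries no Cas9, so it must be paired with a separately supplied Cas9 or dCas9 effector plus Cre and Flp. It serves synthetic biology work on multi-input, multi-output genetic logic in mammalian cells.
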