Features (pLannotate 1.2.2; 25 found; start..end, strand, type, name):
      1..861     -  CDS            AmpR: β-lactamase; bla; confers resistance to ampicillin, carbenicillin, and related antibiotics
    862..966     -  promoter       AmpR promoter: bla
    997..1016    +  enhancer       CMV enhancer (fragment): human cytomegalovirus immediate early enhancer
   1017..1257    +  promoter       U6 promoter: RNA polymerase III promoter for human U6 snRNA
   1322..1355    +  protein_bind   FRT (minimal): supports FLP-mediated excision but not integration (Turan and Bode, 2011) FLP recombinase from the Saccharomyces cerevisiae 2μ plasmid
   1357..1390    +  protein_bind   lox2272: Cre-mediated recombination occurs in the 8-bp core sequence (GGATACTT). lox2272 sites are compatible with each other, but incompatible with loxP or loxN sites (Lee and Saito, 1988). Cre recombinase
   1422..1497    +  misc_RNA       gRNA scaffold: guide RNA scaffold for the Streptococcus pyogenes CRISPR/Cas9 system
   1564..1597    +  protein_bind   lox2272: Cre-mediated recombination occurs in the 8-bp core sequence (GGATACTT). lox2272 sites are compatible with each other, but incompatible with loxP or loxN sites (Lee and Saito, 1988). Cre recombinase
   1629..1704    +  misc_RNA       gRNA scaffold: guide RNA scaffold for the Streptococcus pyogenes CRISPR/Cas9 system
   1771..1804    +  protein_bind   FRT (minimal): supports FLP-mediated excision but not integration (Turan and Bode, 2011) FLP recombinase from the Saccharomyces cerevisiae 2μ plasmid
   1806..1839    +  protein_bind   loxP: Cre-mediated recombination occurs in the 8-bp core sequence (GCATACAT). Cre recombinase
   1871..1946    +  misc_RNA       gRNA scaffold: guide RNA scaffold for the Streptococcus pyogenes CRISPR/Cas9 system
   2013..2046    +  protein_bind   loxP: Cre-mediated recombination occurs in the 8-bp core sequence (GCATACAT). Cre recombinase
   2078..2153    +  misc_RNA       gRNA scaffold: guide RNA scaffold for the Streptococcus pyogenes CRISPR/Cas9 system
   2268..2339    +  CDS            HBB (fragment): HBB_PONPY - Experimental evidence at transcript level: Swiss-Prot protein existence level 2. Involved in oxygen transport from the lung to the various peripheral tissues. From Pongo pygmaeus (Bornean orangutan).
   2410..2465    +  polyA_signal   β-globin poly(A) signal: rabbit β-globin polyadenylation signal (Gil and Proudfoot, 1987)
   2850..2866    -  protein_bind   lac operator: The lac repressor binds to the lac operator to inhibit transcription in E. coli. This inhibition can be relieved by adding lactose or isopropyl-β-D-thiogalactopyranoside (IPTG). lac repressor encoded by lacI
   2874..2904    -  promoter       lac promoter: promoter for the E. coli lac operon
   2919..2940    -  protein_bind   CAP binding site: CAP binding activates transcription in the presence of cAMP. E. coli catabolite activator protein
   2953..2992    -  CDS            lacI (fragment): lac repressor; lacI; The lac repressor binds to the lac operator to inhibit transcription in E. coli. This inhibition can be relieved by adding lactose or isopropyl-β-D-thiogalactopyranoside (IPTG).
   2999..3021    +  promoter       SV40 promoter (fragment): SV40 enhancer and early promoter
   3025..3159    +  rep_origin     SV40 ori: SV40 origin of replication
   3179..3313    +  polyA_signal   SV40 poly(A) signal: SV40 polyadenylation signal
   3315..3369    -  CDS            lacI (fragment): lac repressor; lacI; The lac repressor binds to the lac operator to inhibit transcription in E. coli. This inhibition can be relieved by adding lactose or isopropyl-β-D-thiogalactopyranoside (IPTG).
   3552..4140    -  rep_origin     ori: high-copy-number ColE1/pMB1/pBR322/pUC origin of replication
>Addgene plasmid #87549 | pBW1997_pExpr-hU6-CRISPR-DECODER | addgene full sequence | sequence record 176803 | Addgene NGS Result
TTACCAATGCTTAATCAGTGAGGCACCTATCTCAGCGATCTGTCTATTTCGTTCATCCATAGTTGCCTGA
CTCCCCGTCGTGTAGATAACTACGATACGGGAGGGCTTACCATCTGGCCCCAGTGCTGCAATGATACCGC
GAGACCCACGCTCACCGGCTCCAGATTTATCAGCAATAAACCAGCCAGCCGGAAGGGCCGAGCGCAGAAG
TGGTCCTGCAACTTTATCCGCCTCCATCCAGTCTATTAATTGTTGCCGGGAAGCTAGAGTAAGTAGTTCG
CCAGTTAATAGTTTGCGCAACGTTGTTGCCATTGCTACAGGCATCGTGGTGTCACGCTCGTCGTTTGGTA
TGGCTTCATTCAGCTCCGGTTCCCAACGATCAAGGCGAGTTACATGATCCCCCATGTTGTGCAAAAAAGC
GGTTAGCTCCTTCGGTCCTCCGATCGTTGTCAGAAGTAAGTTGGCCGCAGTGTTATCACTCATGGTTATG
GCAGCACTGCATAATTCTCTTACTGTCATGCCATCCGTAAGATGCTTTTCTGTGACTGGTGAGTACTCAA
CCAAGTCATTCTGAGAATAGTGTATGCGGCGACCGAGTTGCTCTTGCCCGGCGTCAATACGGGATAATAC
CGCGCCACATAGCAGAACTTTAAAAGTGCTCATCATTGGAAAACGTTCTTCGGGGCGAAAACTCTCAAGG
ATCTTACCGCTGTTGAGATCCAGTTCGATGTAACCCACTCGTGCACCCAACTGATCTTCAGCATCTTTTA
CTTTCACCAGCGTTTCTGGGTGAGCAAAAACAGGAAGGCAAAATGCCGCAAAAAAGGGAATAAGGGCGAC
ACGGAAATGTTGAATACTCATACTCTTCCTTTTTCAATATTATTGAAGCATTTATCAGGGTTATTGTCTC
ATGAGCGGATACATATTTGAATGTATTTAGAAAAATAAACAAATAGGGGTTCCGCGCACATTTCCCCGAA
AAGTGCCACCTGGGTCGACATTGATTATTGACTAGTGAGGGCCTATTTCCCATGATTCCTTCATATTTGC
ATATACGATACAAGGCTGTTAGAGAGATAATTGGAATTAATTTGACTGTAAACACAAAGATATTAGTACA
AAATACGTGACGTAGAAAGTAATAATTTCTTGGGTAGTTTGCAGTTTTAAAATTATGTTTTAAAATGGAC
TATCATATGCTTACCGTAACTTGAAAGTATTTCGATTTCTTGGCTTTATATATCTTGTGGAAAGGACGAA
ACACCGGCGCGCCCATTACTCGCATCCATTCTCAGGCTGTCTCGTCTCGTCTCGCACGCGTGAAGTTCCT
ATTCTCTAGAAAGTATAGGAACTTCGATAACTTCGTATAGGATACTTTATACGAAGTTATACCGGTCACC
GGGCGGTGGCGGGGGAGGAGGGTTTTAGAGCTAGAAATAGCAAGTTAAAATAAGGCTAGTCCGTTATCAA
CTTGAAAAAGTGGCACCGAGTCGGTGCTTTTTTGAATTCGGTACCGCTGGGAGTTCGTAGACGGAAACAA
ACGCAGAATCCAAGCGCACGCGTATAACTTCGTATAGGATACTTTATACGAAGTTATACCGGTCACCGGC
GCCCATGAAATTTTAATGGTTTTAGAGCTAGAAATAGCAAGTTAAAATAAGGCTAGTCCGTTATCAACTT
GAAAAAGTGGCACCGAGTCGGTGCTTTTTTGAATTCGGTACCGCACTGAAGGTCCTCAATCGCACTGGAA
ACATCAAGGTCGGCACGCGTGAAGTTCCTATTCTCTAGAAAGTATAGGAACTTCGATAACTTCGTATAGC
ATACATTATACGAAGTTATACCGGTCACCGTGGCGCCCTGCCCTCTGCTGGTTTTAGAGCTAGAAATAGC
AAGTTAAAATAAGGCTAGTCCGTTATCAACTTGAAAAAGTGGCACCGAGTCGGTGCTTTTTTGAATTCGG
TACCCTGACCTCCTGCCAGCAATAGTAAGACAACACGCAAAGTCGCACGCGTATAACTTCGTATAGCATA
CATTATACGAAGTTATACCGGTCACCGCCTTGGTGAAGTCTCCTTTGGTTTTAGAGCTAGAAATAGCAAG
TTAAAATAAGGCTAGTCCGTTATCAACTTGAAAAAGTGGCACCGAGTCGGTGCTTTTTTGAATTCGGTAC
CGAGCCAACTCCCTTTACAACCTCACTCAAGTCCGTTAGAGGCGGCCGCCCAGGATACATAGATTACCAC
AACTCCGAGCCCTTCCACCGCTAGCGCACTCCTCAGGTGCAGGCTGCCTATCAGAAGGTGGTGGCTGGTG
TGGCCAATGCCCTGGCTCACAAATACCACTGAGATCTTTTTCCCTCTGCCAAAAATTATGGGGACATCAT
GAAGCCCCTTGAGCATCTGACTTCTGGCTAATAAAGGAAATTTATTTTCATTGCAATAGTGTGTTGGAAT
TTTTTGTGTCTCTCACTCGGAAGGACATATGGGAGGGCAAATCATTTAAAACATCAGAATGAGTATTTGG
TTTAGAGTTTGGCAACATATGCCCATATGCTGGCTGCCATGAACAAAGGTTGGCTATAAAGAGGTCATCA
GTATATGAAACAGCCCCCTGCTGTCCATTCCTTATTCCATAGAAAAGCCTTGACTTGAGGTTAGATTTTT
TTTATATTTTGTTTTGTGTTATTTTTTTCTTTAACATCCCTAAAATTTTCCTTACATGTTTTACTAGCCA
GATTTTTCCTCCTCTCCTGACTACTCCCAGTCATAGCTGTCCCTCTTCTCTTATGGAGATCCCTCGACCT
GCAGCCCAAGCTTGGCGTAATCATGGTCATAGCTGTTTCCTGTGTGAAATTGTTATCCGCTCACAATTCC
ACACAACATACGAGCCGGAAGCATAAAGTGTAAAGCCTGGGGTGCCTAATGAGTGAGCTAACTCACATTA
ATTGCGTTGCGCTCACTGCCCGCTTTCCAGTCGGGAAACCTGTCGTGCCAGCGGATCCGCATCTCAATTA
GTCAGCAACCATAGTCCCGCCCCTAACTCCGCCCAGTTCCGCCCATTCTCCGCCCCATGGCTGACTAATT
TTTTTTATTTATGCAGAGGCCGAGGCCGCCTCGGCCTCTGAGCTATTCCAGAAGTAGTGAGGAGGCTTTT
TTGGAGGCCTAGGCTTTTGCAAAAAGCTAACTTGTTTATTGCAGCTTATAATGGTTACAAATAAAGCAAT
AGCATCACAAATTTCACAAATAAAGCATTTTTTTCACTGCATTCTAGTTGTGGTTTGTCCAAACTCATCA
ATGTATCTTATCATGTCTGGATCCGCTGCATTAATGAATCGGCCAACGCGCGGGGAGAGGCGGTTTGCGT
ATTGGGCGCTCTTCCGCTTCCTCGCTCACTGACTCGCTGCGCTCGGTCGTTCGGCTGCGGCGAGCGGTAT
CAGCTCACTCAAAGGCGGTAATACGGTTATCCACAGAATCAGGGGATAACGCAGGAAAGAACATGTGAGC
AAAAGGCCAGCAAAAGGCCAGGAACCGTAAAAAGGCCGCGTTGCTGGCGTTTTTCCATAGGCTCCGCCCC
CCTGACGAGCATCACAAAAATCGACGCTCAAGTCAGAGGTGGCGAAACCCGACAGGACTATAAAGATACC
AGGCGTTTCCCCCTGGAAGCTCCCTCGTGCGCTCTCCTGTTCCGACCCTGCCGCTTACCGGATACCTGTC
CGCCTTTCTCCCTTCGGGAAGCGTGGCGCTTTCTCATAGCTCACGCTGTAGGTATCTCAGTTCGGTGTAG
GTCGTTCGCTCCAAGCTGGGCTGTGTGCACGAACCCCCCGTTCAGCCCGACCGCTGCGCCTTATCCGGTA
ACTATCGTCTTGAGTCCAACCCGGTAAGACACGACTTATCGCCACTGGCAGCAGCCACTGGTAACAGGAT
TAGCAGAGCGAGGTATGTAGGCGGTGCTACAGAGTTCTTGAAGTGGTGGCCTAACTACGGCTACACTAGA
AGAACAGTATTTGGTATCTGCGCTCTGCTGAAGCCAGTTACCTTCGGAAAAAGAGTTGGTAGCTCTTGAT
CCGGCAAACAAACCACCGCTGGTAGCGGTGGTTTTTTTGTTTGCAAGCAGCAGATTACGCGCAGAAAAAA
AGGATCTCAAGAAGATCCTTTGATCTTTTCTACGGGGTCTGACGCTCAGTGGAACGAAAACTCACGTTAA
GGGATTTTGGTCATGAGATTATCAAAAAGGATCTTCACCTAGATCCTTTTAAATTAAAAATGAAGTTTTA
AATCAATCTAAAGTATATATGAGTAAACTTGGTCTGACAG
